>Addgene plasmid #80660 | pQLinkHD-SYNZIP4 | depositor full sequence | sequence record 157322 | pQLinkHD-SYNZIP4 sequence 5057 bps
CTCGAGCTTAATTAACAACACCATTTGTCGAGAAATCATAAAAAATTTATTTGCTTTGTGAGCGGATAAC
AATTATAATAGATTCAATTGTGAGCGGATAACAATTTCACACAGAATTCATTAAAGAGGAGAAATTAACT
ATGAAACATCACCATCACCATCACCATGGTGCTGCAGGTACAAGTTTGTACAAAAAAGCAGGCTCCGCGG
CCGCCCCCTTCACCATGGGATCCCAGAAAGTTGCGGAACTCAAAAACCGTGTTGCGGTTAAACTGAATCG
TAACGAACAGCTGAAAAACAAAGTTGAAGAGCTGAAGAACCGTAACGCTTACCTCAAGAACGAACTGGCG
ACCCTGGAGAACGAGGTTGCGCGTCTGGAAAACGACGTTGCAGAATGATAAAAGGGTGGGCGCGCCGACC
CAGCTTTCTTGTACAAAGTGGTAAGCTTAATTAGCTGAGCTTGGACTCCTGTTGATAGATCCAGTAATGA
CCTCAGAACTCCATCTGGATTTGTTCAGAACGCTCGGTTGCCGCCGGGCGTTTTTTATTGGTGAGAATCC
AAGTAACAACACCATTTAAATGGAGTGGTTACAAATGGAGTGGTTAATTAAGGCTAGCTTGGCGAGATTT
TCAGGAGCTAAGGAAGCTAAAATGGAGAAAAAAATCACTGGATATACCACCGTTGATATATCCCAATGGC
ATCGTAAAGAACATTTTGAGGCATTTCAGTCAGTTGCTCAATGTACCTATAACCAGACCGTTCAGCTGGA
TATTACGGCCTTTTTAAAGACCGTAAAGAAAAATAAGCACAAGTTTTATCCGGCCTTTATTCACATTCTT
GCCCGCCTGATGAATGCTCATCCGGAATTTCGTATGGCAATGAAAGACGGTGAGCTGGTGATATGGGATA
GTGTTCACCCTTGTTACACCGTTTTCCATGAGCAAACTGAAACGTTTTCATCGCTCTGGAGTGAATACCA
CGACGATTTCCGGCAGTTTCTACACATATATTCGCAAGATGTGGCGTGTTACGGTGAAAACCTGGCCTAT
TTCCCTAAAGGGTTTATTGAGAATATGTTTTTCGTCTCAGCCAATCCCTGGGTGAGTTTCACCAGTTTTG
ATTTAAACGTGGCCAATATGGACAACTTCTTCGCCCCCGTTTTCACCATGGGCAAATATTATACGCAAGG
CGACAAGGTGCTGATGCCGCTGGCGATTCAGGTTCATCATGCCGTTTGTGATGGCTTCCATGTCGGCAGA
ATGCTTAATGAATTACAACAGTACTGCGATGAGTGGCAGGGCGGGGCGTAATTTTTTTAAGGCAGTTATT
GGTGCCCTTAAACGCCTGGGGTAATGACTCTCTAGCTTGAGGCATCAAATAAAACGAAAGGCTCAGTCGA
AAGACTGGGCCTTTCGTTTTATCTGTTGTTTGTCGGTGAACGCTCTCCTGAGTAGGACAAATCCGCCCTC
TAGATTACGTGCAGTCGATGATAAGCTGTCAAACATGAGAATTGTGCCTAATGAGTGAGCTAACTTACAT
TAATTGCGTTGCGCTCACTGCCCGCTTTCCAGTCGGGAAACCTGTCGTGCCAGCTGCATTAATGAATCGG
CCAACGCGCGGGGAGAGGCGGTTTGCGTATTGGGCGCCAGGGTGGTTTTTCTTTTCACCAGTGAGACGGG
CAACAGCTGATTGCCCTTCACCGCCTGGCCCTGAGAGAGTTGCAGCAAGCGGTCCACGCTGGTTTGCCCC
AGCAGGCGAAAATCCTGTTTGATGGTGGTTAACGGCGGGATATAACATGAGCTGTCTTCGGTATCGTCGT
ATCCCACTACCGAGATATCCGCACCAACGCGCAGCCCGGACTCGGTAATGGCGCGCATTGCGCCCAGCGC
CATCTGATCGTTGGCAACCAGCATCGCAGTGGGAACGATGCCCTCATTCAGCATTTGCATGGTTTGTTGA
AAACCGGACATGGCACTCCAGTCGCCTTCCCGTTCCGCTATCGGCTGAATTTGATTGCGAGTGAGATATT
TATGCCAGCCAGCCAGACGCAGACGCGCCGAGACAGAACTTAATGGGCCCGCTAACAGCGCGATTTGCTG
GTGACCCAATGCGACCAGATGCTCCACGCCCAGTCGCGTACCGTCTTCATGGGAGAAAATAATACTGTTG
ATGGGTGTCTGGTCAGAGACATCAAGAAATAACGCCGGAACATTAGTGCAGGCAGCTTCCACAGCAATGG
CATCCTGGTCATCCAGCGGATAGTTAATGATCAGCCCACTGACGCGTTGCGCGAGAAGATTGTGCACCGC
CGCTTTACAGGCTTCGACGCCGCTTCGTTCTACCATCGACACCACCACGCTGGCACCCAGTTGATCGGCG
CGAGATTTAATCGCCGCGACAATTTGCGACGGCGCGTGCAGGGCCAGACTGGAGGTGGCAACGCCAATCA
GCAACGACTGTTTGCCCGCCAGTTGTTGTGCCACGCGGTTGGGAATGTAATTCAGCTCCGCCATCGCCGC
TTCCACTTTTTCCCGCGTTTTCGCAGAAACGTGGCTGGCCTGGTTCACCACGCGGGAAACGGTCTGATAA
GAGACACCGGCATACTCTGCGACATCGTATAACGTTACTGGTTTCACATTCACCACCCTGAATTGACTCT
CTTCCGGGCGCTATCATGCCATACCGCGAAAGGTTTTGCACCATTCGATGGTGTCGGAATTTCGGGCAGC
GTTGGGTCCTGGCCACGGGTGCGCATGATCTAGAGCTGCCTCGCGCGTTTCGGTGATGACGGTGAAAACC
TCTGACACATGCAGCTCCCGGAGACGGTCACAGCTTGTCTGTAAGCGGATGCCGGGAGCAGACAAGCCCG
TCAGGGCGCGTCAGCGGGTGTTGGCGGGTGTCGGGGCGCAGCCATGACCCAGTCACGTAGCGATAGCGGA
GTGTATACTGGCTTAACTATGCGGCATCAGAGCAGATTGTACTGAGAGTGCACCACATGCGGTGTGAAAT
ACCGCACAGATGCGTAAGGAGAAAATACCGCATCAGGCGCTCTTCCGCTTCCTCGCTCACTGACTCGCTG
CGCTCGGTCGTTCGGCTGCGGCGAGCGGTATCAGCTCACTCAAAGGCGGTAATACGGTTATCCACAGAAT
CAGGGGATAACGCAGGAAAGAACATGTGAGCAAAAGGCCAGCAAAAGGCCAGGAACCGTAAAAAGGCCGC
GTTGCTGGCGTTTTTCCATAGGCTCCGCCCCCCTGACGAGCATCACAAAAATCGACGCTCAAGTCAGAGG
TGGCGAAACCCGACAGGACTATAAAGATACCAGGCGTTTCCCCCTGGAAGCTCCCTCGTGCGCTCTCCTG
TTCCGACCCTGCCGCTTACCGGATACCTGTCCGCCTTTCTCCCTTCGGGAAGCGTGGCGCTTTCTCATAG
CTCACGCTGTAGGTATCTCAGTTCGGTGTAGGTCGTTCGCTCCAAGCTGGGCTGTGTGCACGAACCCCCC
GTTCAGCCCGACCGCTGCGCCTTATCCGGTAACTATCGTCTTGAGTCCAACCCGGTAAGACACGACTTAT
CGCCACTGGCAGCAGCCACTGGTAACAGGATTAGCAGAGCGAGGTATGTAGGCGGTGCTACAGAGTTCTT
GAAGTGGTGGCCTAACTACGGCTACACTAGAAGGACAGTATTTGGTATCTGCGCTCTGCTGAAGCCAGTT
ACCTTCGGAAAAAGAGTTGGTAGCTCTTGATCCGGCAAACAAACCACCGCTGGTAGCGGTGGTTTTTTTG
TTTGCAAGCAGCAGATTACGCGCAGAAAAAAAGGATCTCAAGAAGATCCTTTGATCTTTTCTACGGGGTC
TGACGCTCAGTGGAACGAAAACTCACGTTAAGGGATTTTGGTCATGAGATTATCAAAAAGGATCTTCACC
TAGATCCTTTTAAATTAAAAATGAAGTTTTAAATCAATCTAAAGTATATATGAGTAAACTTGGTCTGACA
GTTACCAATGCTTAATCAGTGAGGCACCTATCTCAGCGATCTGTCTATTTCGTTCATCCATAGTTGCCTG
ACTCCCCGTCGTGTAGATAACTACGATACGGGAGGGCTTACCATCTGGCCCCAGTGCTGCAATGATACCG
CGAGACCCACGCTCACCGGCTCCAGATTTATCAGCAATAAACCAGCCAGCCGGAAGGGCCGAGCGCAGAA
GTGGTCCTGCAACTTTATCCGCCTCCATCCAGTCTATTAATTGTTGCCGGGAAGCTAGAGTAAGTAGTTC
GCCAGTTAATAGTTTGCGCAACGTTGTTGCCATTGCTACAGGCATCGTGGTGTCACGCTCGTCGTTTGGT
ATGGCTTCATTCAGCTCCGGTTCCCAACGATCAAGGCGAGTTACATGATCCCCCATGTTGTGCAAAAAAG
CGGTTAGCTCCTTCGGTCCTCCGATCGTTGTCAGAAGTAAGTTGGCCGCAGTGTTATCACTCATGGTTAT
GGCAGCACTGCATAATTCTCTTACTGTCATGCCATCCGTAAGATGCTTTTCTGTGACTGGTGAGTACTCA
ACCAAGTCATTCTGAGAATAGTGTATGCGGCGACCGAGTTGCTCTTGCCCGGCGTCAATACGGGATAATA
CCGCGCCACATAGCAGAACTTTAAAAGTGCTCATCATTGGAAAACGTTCTTCGGGGCGAAAACTCTCAAG
GATCTTACCGCTGTTGAGATCCAGTTCGATGTAACCCACTCGTGCACCCAACTGATCTTCAGCATCTTTT
ACTTTCACCAGCGTTTCTGGGTGAGCAAAAACAGGAAGGCAAAATGCCGCAAAAAAGGGAATAAGGGCGA
CACGGAAATGTTGAATACTCATACTCTTCCTTTTTCAATATTATTGAAGCATTTATCAGGGTTATTGTCT
CATGAGCGGATACATATTTGAATGTATTTAGAAAAATAAACAAATAGGGGTTCCGCGCACATTTCCCCGA
AAAGTGCCACCTGACGTCTAAGAAACCATTATTATCATGACATTAACCTATAAAAATAGGCGTATCACGA
GGCCCTTTCGTCTTCAC
Features (pLannotate 1.2.2; 18 found; start..end, strand, type, name):
     36..80      +  promoter       T5 promoter: bacteriophage T5 promoter for E. coli RNA polymerase, with embedded lac operator
     88..104     +  protein_bind   lac operator: The lac repressor binds to the lac operator to inhibit transcription in E. coli. This inhibition can be relieved by adding lactose or isopropyl-β-D-thiogalactopyranoside (IPTG). lac repressor encoded by lacI
    147..167     +  CDS            7xHis: 6xHis affinity tag
    180..204     +  protein_bind   attB1: mutant version of attB; recombination site for the Gateway® BP reaction BP Clonase™
    418..442     -  protein_bind   attB2: mutant version of attB; recombination site for the Gateway® BP reaction BP Clonase™
    464..558     +  terminator     lambda t0 terminator: transcription terminator from phage lambda
    623..651     +  promoter       cat promoter (fragment): promoter of the E. coli cat gene encoding chloramphenicol acetyltransferase
    652..1308    +  CDS            cat: CAT_ECOLX - Experimental evidence at protein level: Swiss-Prot protein existence level 1. This enzyme is an effector of chloramphenicol resistance in bacteria. From Escherichia coli. This protein is used as a marker in many commonly used cloning vectors, such as pACYC184.
   1376..1462    +  terminator     rrnB T1 terminator: Escherichia coli rrnB; transcription terminator T1 from the E. coli rrnB gene
   1485..1502    -  promoter       tet promoter (fragment): E. coli promoter for tetracycline efflux protein gene
   1521..1542    -  protein_bind   CAP binding site: CAP binding activates transcription in the presence of cAMP. E. coli catabolite activator protein
   1555..2637    -  CDS            lacI: lac repressor; lacI; The lac repressor binds to the lac operator to inhibit transcription in E. coli. This inhibition can be relieved by adding lactose or isopropyl-β-D-thiogalactopyranoside (IPTG).
   2638..2715    -  promoter       lacIq promoter: lacI (mutant); In the lacIq allele, a single base change in the promoter boosts expression of the lacI gene about 10-fold.
   2764..2805    +  CDS            rop (fragment): Rop protein, which maintains plasmids at low copy number; rop
   2907..3047    +  misc_feature   bom: basis of mobility region from pBR322
   3233..3821    -  rep_origin     ori: high-copy-number ColE1/pMB1/pBR322/pUC origin of replication
   3992..4852    -  CDS            AmpR: β-lactamase; bla; confers resistance to ampicillin, carbenicillin, and related antibiotics
   4853..4957    -  promoter       AmpR promoter: bla
