[The description below was written by a language model from this plasmid's Addgene catalogue record and pLannotate feature annotations shown in this document.]
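Description:
pQLinkHD-SYNZIP4 is a bacterial expression plasmid built on a Qiagen pQE-2-derived backbone and encoding SYNZIP4, a synthetic coiled-coil peptide from a set of heterospecific interaction domains. The full depositor sequence is about 5.1 kb. It replicates in E. coli from a ColE1/pMB1-type origin; a pBR322 bom region and only a fragment of rop are annotated nearby, and the record lists copy number as unknown. Selection is with ampicillin through the β-lactamase gene and its own promoter. The feature table also shows an intact chloramphenicol acetyltransferase coding sequence preceded by only a fragment of the cat promoter and followed by the rrnB T1 terminator. The catalogue entry does not list chloramphenicol as a selection, so this element should not be assumed to serve as a working marker.

Expression is driven by the bacteriophage T5 promoter, which is recognised by E. coli RNA polymerase and carries an embedded lac operator, with a second lac operator just downstream. The plasmid supplies its own repressor from a lacI gene under the stronger lacIq promoter, so transcription stays repressed until it is induced with IPTG, without relying on the host strain for repressor. Downstream of the promoter lies an N-terminal polyhistidine tag, followed by the 165 bp SYNZIP4 insert flanked by attB1 and attB2 sites, consistent with its introduction by Gateway recombination. The lambda t0 terminator closes the transcription unit. The insert itself was not annotated by the feature tool, but the interval between the att sites matches the catalogue description.

The construct is suited to producing His-tagged SYNZIP4 in E. coli for affinity purification. The purified peptide could then serve in in vitro characterisation of coiled-coil pairing or as a modular protein interaction reagent in synthetic biology.
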