Addgene plasmid #80660: pQLinkHD-SYNZIP4
Purpose: Encodes the synthetic coiled coil peptide SYNZIP4
Depositing lab: Amy Keating. Depositing organization: Massachusetts Institute of Technology. Publication: SYNZIP protein interaction toolbox: in vitro and in vivo specifications of heterospecific coiled-coil interaction domains. Thompson KE, Bashor CJ, Lim WA, Keating AE. ACS Synth Biol. 2012 Apr 20;1(4):118-29. 10.1021/sb200015u PubMed 22558529.
Backbone
  Vector backbone: pQE-2
  Backbone manufacturer: Qiagen
  Backbone size w/o insert (bp): 4892
  Vector type: Bacterial Expression
Growth in bacteria
  Bacterial resistance: Ampicillin, 100 μg/mL
  Growth temperature: 37°C
  Growth strain: DH5alpha
  Copy number: Unknown
Gene/Insert
  Gene/Insert name: SYNZIP4
  Species: Synthetic
  Insert size (bp): 165
  Tag / fusion protein: 6xHis (N terminal on insert)
  Cloning method: Gateway Cloning
  Sequencing primers: 5′ pQE65, TGAGCGGATAACAATTTCACACAG; 3′ pQE276, GGCAACCGAGCGTTCTGAAC
Terms and licenses: Academic/Nonprofit Terms; Industry Terms: Not Available to Industry
How to cite: pQLinkHD-SYNZIP4 was a gift from Amy Keating (Addgene plasmid # 80660 ; http://n2t.net/addgene:80660 ; RRID:Addgene_80660)
