>Addgene plasmid #80660 | pQLinkHD-SYNZIP4 | depositor partial sequence | sequence record 157323 | SYNZIP4
CAGAAAGTTGCGGAACTCAAAAACCGTGTTGCGGTTAAACTGAATCGTAACGAACAGCTGAAAAACAAAG
TTGAAGAGCTGAAGAACCGTAACGCTTACCTCAAGAACGAACTGGCGACCCTGGAGAACGAGGTTGCGCG
TCTGGAAAACGACGTTGCAGAATGATAA
