>Addgene plasmid #80660 | pQLinkHD-SYNZIP4 | addgene partial sequence | sequence record 164372 | pBRforEco 5'-AATAGGCGTATCACGAGGC-3'
CACCATTTGTCGAGAAATCATAAAAAATTTATTTGCTTTGTGAGCGGATAACAATTATAATAGATTCAAT
TGTGAGCGGATAACAATTTCACACAGAATTCATTAAAGAGGAGAAATTAACTATGAAACATCACCATCAC
CATCACCATGGTGCTGCAGGTACAAGTTTGTACAAAAAAGCAGGCTCCGCGGCCGCCCCCTTCACCATGG
GATCCCAGAAAGTTGCGGAACTCAAAAACCGTGTTGCGGTTAAACTGAATCGTAACGAACAGCTGAAAAA
CAAAGTTGAAGAGCTGAAGAACCGTAACGCTTACCTCAAGAACGAACTGGCGACCCTGGAGAACGAGGTT
GCGCGTCTGGAAAACGACGTTGCAGAATGATAAAAGGGTGGGCGCGCCGACCCAGCTTTCTTGTACAAAG
TGGTAAGCTTAATTAGCTGAGCTTGGACTCCTGTTGATAGATCCAGTAATGACCTCAGAACTCCATCTGG
ATTTGTTCAGAACGCTCGGTTGCCGCCGGGCGTTTTTTATTGGTGAGAATCCAAGTAACAACACCATTTA
AATGGAGTGGTTACAAATGGAGTGGTTAATTAAGGCTAGCTTGGCGAGATTTTCAGGAGCTAAGGAAGCT
AAAATGGAGAAAAAAATCACTGGATATACCACCGTTGATATATCCCAATGGCATCGTAAAGAACATTTTG
AGGCATTTCAGTCAGTTGCTCAATGTACCTATAACCAGACCGTTCAGCTGGATATTACGGCCTTTTTAAA
GACCGTAAAGAAAAATAAGCACAAGTTTTATCCGGCCTTTATTCACATTCTTGCCCGCCTGATGAATGCT
CATCCGGAATTTCGTATGGCAATGAAAGACGGTGAGCTGGTGATATGGGATAGTGTTCACCCTTGTTACA
CCGTTTTCCATGAGCAAACTGAAACGTTTTCATCGCTCTGGAGTGAATACCACGACGATTTCCGGCAGTT
TCTACACATATATTCG
