>Addgene plasmid #80660 | pQLinkHD-SYNZIP4 | addgene partial sequence | sequence record 164374 | T0term-R 5'-GCGGCAACCGAGCGTTC-3'
GGATCTATCAACAGGAGTCCAAGCTCAGCTAATTAAGCTTACCACTTTGTACAAGAAAGCTGGGTCGGCG
CGCCCACCCTTTTATCATTCTGCAACGTCGTTTTCCAGACGCGCAACCTCGTTCTCCAGGGTCGCCAGTT
CGTTCTTGAGGTAAGCGTTACGGTTCTTCAGCTCTTCAACTTTGTTTTTCAGCTGTTCGTTACGATTCAG
TTTAACCGCAACACGGTTTTTGAGTTCCGCAACTTTCTGGGATCCCATGGTGAAGGGGGCGGCCGCGGAG
CCTGCTTTTTTGTACAAACTTGTACCTGCAGCACCATGGTGATGGTGATGGTGATGTTTCATAGTTAATT
TCTCCTCTTTAATGAATTCTGTGTGAAATTGTTATCCGCTCACAATTGAATCTATTATAATTGTTATCCG
CTCACAAAGCAAATAAATTTTTTATGATTTCTCGACAAATGGTGTTGTTAATTAAGCTCGAGGTGAAGAC
GAAAGGGCCTCGTGATACGCCTATTTTTATAGGTTAATGTCATGATAATAATGGTTTCTTAGACGTCAGG
TGGCACTTTTCGGGGAAATGTGCGCGGAACCCCTATTTGTTTATTTTTCTAAATACATTCAAATATGTAT
CCGCTCATGAGACAATAACCCTGATAAATGCTTCAATAATATTGAAAAAGGAAGAGTATGAGTATTCAAC
ATTTCCGTGTCGCCCTTATTCCCTTTTTTGCGGCATTTTGCCTTCCTGTTTTTGCTCACCCAGAAACGCT
GGTGAAAGTAAAAGATGCTGAAGATCAGTTGGGTGCACGAGTGGGTTACATCGAACTGGATCTCAACAGC
GGTAAGATCCTTGAGAGTTTTCGCCCCGAAGAACGTTTTCCAATGATGAGCACTTTT
